>Addgene plasmid #228738 | pPB-scrambled-mCherry-CAAX | addgene full sequence | sequence record 479489 | Addgene NGS Result
CGCCCAACGACCCCCGCCCATTGACGTCAATAATGACGTATGTTCCCATAGTAACGCCAATAGGGACTTT
CCATTGACGTCAATGGGTGGAGTATTTACGGTAAACTGCCCACTTGGCAGTACATCAAGTGTATCATATG
CCAAGTACGCCCCCTATTGACGTCAATGACGGTAAATGGCCCGCCTGGCATTATGCCCAGTACATGACCT
TATGGGACTTTCCTACTTGGCAGTACATCTACGTATTAGTCATCGCTATTACCATGGTCGAGGTGAGCCC
CACGTTCTGCTTCACTCTCCCCATCTCCCCCCCCTCCCCACCCCCAATTTTGTATTTATTTATTTTTTAA
TTATTTTGTGCAGCGATGGGGGCGGGGGGGGGGGGGGGSGCGCGCCAGGGGGGGGGGGGGGGGGGGAGGG
GGGGGGGGGGGSGAGGSGGAGAGGTGCGGCGGCAGCCAATCAGAGCGGCGCGCTCCGAAAGTTTCCTTTT
ATGGCGAGGCGGCGGCGGCGGCGGCCCTATAAAAAGCGAAGCGCGCGGCGGGCGGGAGTCGCTGCGCGCT
GCCTTCGCCCCGTGCCCCGCTCCGCCGCCGCCTCGCGCCGCCCGCCCCGGCTCTGACTGACCGCGTTACT
CCCACAGGTGAGCGGGCGGGACGGCCCTTCTCCTCCGGGCTGTAATTAGCGCTTGGTTTAATGACGGCTT
GTTTCTTTTCTGTGGCTGCGTGAAAGCCTTGAGGGGCTCCGGGAGGGCCCTTTGTGCGGGGGGAGCGGCT
CGGGGGGTGCGTGCGTGTGTGTGTGCGTGGGGAGCGCCGCGTGCGGCTCCGCGCTGCCCGGCGGCTGTGA
GCGCTGCGGGCGCGGCGCGGGGCTTTGTGCGCTCCGCAGTGTGCGCGAGGGGAGCGCGGCCGGGGGCGGT
GCCCCGCGGTGCGGGGGGGGCTGCGAGGGGAACAAAGGCTGCGTGCGGGGTGTGTGCGTGGGGGGGTGAG
CAGGGGGTGTGGGCGCGTCGGTCGGGCTGCAACCCCCCCTGCACCCCCCTCCCCGAGTTGCTGAGCACGG
CCCGGCTTCGGGTGCGGGGCTCCGTACGGGGCGTGGCGCGGGGCTCGCCGTGCCGGGCGGGGGGTGGCGG
CAGGTGGGGGTGCCGGGCGGGGCGGGGCCGCCYCGGGCCGGGGRGGGCTCGGGGGRGGGGCGCGGCGGCC
CCCGGAGCGCCGGCGGCTGTCGAGGCGCGGCGAGCCGCAGCCATTGCCTTTTATGGTAATCGTGCGAGAG
GGCGCAGGGACTTCCTTTGTCCCAAATCTGTGCGGAGCCGAAATCTGGGAGGCGCCGCCGCACCCCCTCT
AGCGGGCGCGGGGCGAAGCGGTGCGGCGCCGGCAGGAAGGAAATGGGCGGGGAGGGCCTTCGTGCGTCGC
CGCGCCGCCGTCCCCTTCTCCCTCTCCAGCCTCGGGGCTGTCCGCGGGGGGACGGCTGCCTTCGGGGGGG
ACGGGGCAGGGCGGGGTTCGGCTTCTGGCGTGTGACCGGCGGCTCTAGAGCCTCTGCTAACCATGTTCAT
GCCTTCTTCTTTTTCCTACAGCTCCTGGGCAACGTGCTGGTTATTGTGCTGTCTCATCATTTTGGCAAAG
AATTCTGCAGTCGACGGTACCGCGGGCCCGCTACCGGACTCAGATCTCGAGCTCAAGCTTATGGTGAGCA
AGGGCGAGGAGGATAACATGGCCATCATCAAGGAGTTCATGCGCTTCAAGGTGCACATGGAGGGCTCCGT
GAACGGCCACGAGTTCGAGATCGAGGGCGAGGGCGAGGGCCGCCCCTACGAGGGCACCCAGACCGCCAAG
CTGAAGGTGACCAAGGGTGGCCCCCTGCCCTTCGCCTGGGACATCCTGTCCCCTCAGTTCATGTACGGCT
CCAAGGCCTACGTGAAGCACCCCGCCGACATCCCCGACTACTTGAAGCTGTCCTTCCCCGAGGGCTTCAA
GTGGGAGCGCGTGATGAACTTCGAGGACGGCGGCGTGGTGACCGTGACCCAGGACTCCTCCCTGCAGGAC
GGCGAGTTCATCTACAAGGTGAAGCTGCGCGGCACCAACTTCCCCTCCGACGGCCCCGTAATGCAGAAGA
AGACCATGGGCTGGGAGGCCTCCTCCGAGCGGATGTACCCCGAGGACGGCGCCCTGAAGGGCGAGATCAA
GCAGAGGCTGAAGCTGAAGGACGGCGGCCACTACGACGCTGAGGTCAAGACCACCTACAAGGCCAAGAAG
CCCGTGCAGCTGCCCGGCGCCTACAACGTCAACATCAAGTTGGACATCACCTCCCACAACGAGGACTACA
CCATCGTGGAACAGTACGAACGCGCCGAGGGCCGCCACTCCACCGGCGGCATGGACGAGCTGTACAAGTG
CTGCATCATCCTGTAAGCGGCCGCACTCCTCAGGTGCAGGCTGCCTATCAGAAGGTGGTGGCTGGTGTGG
CCAATGCCCTGGCTCACAAATACCACTGAGATCTTTTTCCCTCTGCCAAAAATTATGGGGACATCATGAA
GCCCCTTGAGCATCTGACTTCTGGCTAATAAAGGAAATTTATTTTCATTGCAATAGTGTGTTGGAATTTT
TTGTGTCTCTCACTCGGAAGGACATATGGGAGGGCAAATCATTTAAAACATCAGAATGAGTATTTGGTTT
AGAGTTTGGCAACATATGCCCATATGCTGGCTGCCATGAACAAAGGTTGGCTATAAAGAGGTCATCAGTA
TATGAAACAGCCCCCTGCTGTCCATTCCTTATTCCATAGAAAAGCCTTGACTTGAGGTTAGATTTTTTTT
ATATTTTGTTTTGTGTTATTTTTTTCTTTAACATCCCTAAAATTTTCCTTACATGTTTTACTAGCCAGAT
TTTTCCTCCTCTCCTGACTACTCCCAGTCATAGCTGTCCCTCTTCTCTTATGGAGATCCCTCGACCTGCA
GAGCTCCAGCCTACACAATCGCTCAAGACGTGTAATGCTTTTATTATATATTAGTCACGATATCTATAAC
AAGAAAATATATATATAATAAGTTATCACGTAAGTAGAACATGAAATAACAATATAATTATCGTATGAGT
TAAATCTTAAAAGTCACGTAAAAGATAATCATGCGTCATTTTGACTCACGCGGTCGTTATAGTTCAAAAT
CAGTGACACTTACCGCATTGACAAGCACGCCTCACGGGAGCTCCAAGCGGCGACTGAGATGTCCTAAATG
CACAGCGACGGATTCGCGCTATTTAGAAAGAGAGAGCAATATTTCAAGAATGCATGCGTCAATTTTACGC
AGACTATCTTTCTAGGGTTAAAAGCTTGGCGTAATCATGGTCATAGCTGTTTCCTGTGTGAAATTGTTAT
CCGCTCACAATTCCACACAACATACGAGCCGGAAGCATAAAGTGTAAAGCCTGGGGTGCCTAATGAGTGA
GCTAACTCACATTAATTGCGTTGCGCTCACTGCCCGCTTTCCAGTCGGGAAACCTGTCGTGCCAGCGGAT
CCGCATCTCAATAAGTCAGCAACCATAGTCCCGCCCCTAACTCCGCCCATCCCGCCCCTAACTCCGCCCA
GTTCCGCCCATTCTCCGCCCCATGGCTGACTAATTTTTTTTATTTATGCAGAGGCCGAGGCCGCCTCGGC
CTCTGAGCTATTCCAGAAGTAGTGAGGAGGCTTTTTTGGAGGCCTAGGCTTTTGCAAAAAGCTAACTTGT
TTATTGCAGCTTATAATGGTTACAAATAAAGCAATAGCATCACAAATTTCACAAATAAAGCATTTTTTTC
ACTGCATTCTAGTTGTGGTTTGTCCAAACTCATCAATGTATCTTATCATGTCTGGATCCGCTGCATTAAT
GAATCGGCCAACGCGCGGGGAGAGGCGGTTTGCGTATTGGGCGCTCTTCCGCTTCCTCGCTCACTGACTC
GCTGCGCTCGGTCGTTCGGCTGCGGCGAGCGGTATCAGCTCACTCAAAGGCGGTAATACGGTTATCCACA
GAATCAGGGGATAACGCAGGAAAGAACATGTGAGCAAAAGGCCAGCAAAAGGCCAGGAACCGTAAAAAGG
CCGCGTTGCTGGCGTTTTTCCATAGGCTCCGCCCCCCTGACGAGCATCACAAAAATCGACGCTCAAGTCA
GAGGTGGCGAAACCCGACAGGACTATAAAGATACCAGGCGTTTCCCCCTGGAAGCTCCCTCGTGCGCTCT
CCTGTTCCGACCCTGCCGCTTACCGGATACCTGTCCGCCTTTCTCCCTTCGGGAAGCGTGGCGCTTTCTC
ATAGCTCACGCTGTAGGTATCTCAGTTCGGTGTAGGTCGTTCGCTCCAAGCTGGGCTGTGTGCACGAACC
CCCCGTTCAGCCCGACCGCTGCGCCTTATCCGGTAACTATCGTCTTGAGTCCAACCCGGTAAGACACGAC
TTATCGCCACTGGCAGCAGCCACTGGTAACAGGATTAGCAGAGCGAGGTATGTAGGCGGTGCTACAGAGT
TCTTGAAGTGGTGGCCTAACTACGGCTACACTAGAAGAACAGTATTTGGTATCTGCGCTCTGCTGAAGCC
AGTTACCTTCGGAAAAAGAGTTGGTAGCTCTTGATCCGGCAAACAAACCACCGCTGGTAGCGGTGGTTTT
TTTGTTTGCAAGCAGCAGATTACGCGCAGAAAAAAAGGATCTCAAGAAGATCCTTTGATCTTTTCTACGG
GGTCTGACGCTCAGTGGAACGAAAACTCACGTTAAGGGATTTTGGTCATGAGATTATCAAAAAGGATCTT
CACCTAGATCCTTTTAAATTAAAAATGAAGTTTTAAATCAATCTAAAGTATATATGAGTAAACTTGGTCT
GACAGTTACCAATGCTTAATCAGTGAGGCACCTATCTCAGCGATCTGTCTATTTCGTTCATCCATAGTTG
CCTGACTCCCCGTCGTGTAGATAACTACGATACGGGAGGGCTTACCATCTGGCCCCAGTGCTGCAATGAT
ACCGCGAGACCCACGCTCACCGGCTCCAGATTTATCAGCAATAAACCAGCCAGCCGGAAGGGCCGAGCGC
AGAAGTGGTCCTGCAACTTTATCCGCCTCCATCCAGTCTATTAATTGTTGCCGGGAAGCTAGAGTAAGTA
GTTCGCCAGTTAATAGTTTGCGCAACGTTGTTGCCATTGCTACAGGCATCGTGGTGTCACGCTCGTCGTT
TGGTATGGCTTCATTCAGCTCCGGTTCCCAACGATCAAGGCGAGTTACATGATCCCCCATGTTGTGCAAA
AAAGCGGTTAGCTCCTTCGGTCCTCCGATCGTTGTCAGAAGTAAGTTGGCCGCAGTGTTATCACTCATGG
TTATGGCAGCACTGCATAATTCTCTTACTGTCATGCCATCCGTAAGATGCTTTTCTGTGACTGGTGAGTA
CTCAACCAAGTCATTCTGAGAATAGTGTATGCGGCGACCGAGTTGCTCTTGCCCGGCGTCAATACGGGAT
AATACCGCGCCACATAGCAGAACTTTAAAAGTGCTCATCATTGGAAAACGTTCTTCGGGGCGAAAACTCT
CAAGGATCTTACCGCTGTTGAGATCCAGTTCGATGTAACCCACTCGTGCACCCAACTGATCTTCAGCATC
TTTTACTTTCACCAGCGTTTCTGGGTGAGCAAAAACAGGAAGGCAAAATGCCGCAAAAAAGGGAATAAGG
GCGACACGGAAATGTTGAATACTCATACTCTTCCTTTTTCAATATTATTGAAGCATTTATCAGGGTTATT
GTCTCATGAGCGGATACATATTTGAATGTATTTAGAAAAATAAACAAATAGGGGTTCCGCGCACATTTCC
CCGAAAAGTGCCACCTGGGTCGACTTAACCCTAGAAAGATAATCATATTGTGACGTACGTTAAAGATAAT
CATGCGTAAAATTGACGCATGTGTTTTATCGATCTGTATATCGAGGTTTATTTATTAATTTGAATAGATA
TTAAGTTTTATTATATTTACACTTACATACTAATAATAAATTCAACAAACAATTTATTTATGTTTATTTA
TTTATTAAAAAAAAACAAAAACTCAAAATTTCTTCTATAAAGTAACAAAACTTTTAAACATTCTCTCTTT
TACAAAAATAAACTTATTTTGTACTTTAAAAACAGTCATGTTGTATTATAAAATAAGTAATTAGCTTAAC
TTATACATAATAGAAACAAATTATACTTATTAATCGCATAACTTCGTATAATGTATGCTATACGAAGTTA
TGCGATTAAGGGATCTGTAGGGCGCAGTAGTCCAACTAGTCAGGCCCGAAGGAATAGAAGAAGAAGGTGG
AGAGAGAGACAGAGACAGATCCATTCGATTAGTGAACGGATCTCGACGGTATCGATCACGAGACTAGCCT
CGAGCGGCCGCCCCCTTCACCGAGGGCCTATTTCCCATGATTCCTTCATATTTGCATATACGATACAAGG
CTGTTAGAGAGATAATTGGAATTAATTTGACTGTAAACACAAAGATATTAGTACAAAATACGTGACGTAG
AAAGTAATAATTTCTTGGGTAGTTTGCAGTTTTAAAATTATGTTTTAAAATGGACTATCATATGCTTACC
GTAACTTGAAAGTATTTCGATTTCTTGGCTTTATATATCTTGTGGAAAGGACGAAACACCGGGTTCTAAG
TTCCGTGTTCAGGCTCGAGCCTGAACACGGAACTTAGAACTTTTTGAATTCTCGACCTCGAGACAAATGG
CAGTATTCATCCACAATTTTAAAAGAAAAGGGGGGATTGGGGGGTACAGTGCAGGGGAAAGAATAGTAGA
CATAATAGCAACAGACATACAAACTAAAGAATTACAAAAACAAATTACAAAAATTCAAAATTTTCGGGTT
TATTACAGGGACAGCAGAGATCCACTTTGGCACTAGTTATTAATAGTAATCAATTACGGGGTCATTAGTT
CATAGCCCATATATGGAGTTCCGCGTTACATAACTTACGGTAAATGGCCCGCCTGGCTGAC
Features (pLannotate 1.2.2; 25 found; start..end, strand, type, name):
    268..544     +  promoter       chicken β-actin promoter: No description available
    545..1561    +  intron         chimeric intron: chimera between introns from chicken β-actin and rabbit β-globin
   1559..1615    +  CDS            HBB (fragment): HBB_LEPEU - Experimental evidence at protein level: Swiss-Prot protein existence level 1. Involved in oxygen transport from the lung to the various peripheral tissues. From Lepus europaeus (European hare).
   1610..1640    +  misc_feature   MCS (fragment): multiple cloning site
   1639..1670    +  misc_feature   MCS (fragment): multiple cloning site
   1671..2378    +  CDS            mCherry: mCherry is a basic (constitutively fluorescent) red fluorescent protein published in 2004, derived from Discosoma sp.. It is reported to be a very rapidly-maturing monomer with low acid sensitivity.
   2405..2476    +  CDS            HBB (fragment): HBB_PONPY - Experimental evidence at transcript level: Swiss-Prot protein existence level 2. Involved in oxygen transport from the lung to the various peripheral tissues. From Pongo pygmaeus (Bornean orangutan).
   2547..2602    +  polyA_signal   β-globin poly(A) signal: rabbit β-globin polyadenylation signal (Gil and Proudfoot, 1987)
   3354..3370    -  protein_bind   lac operator: The lac repressor binds to the lac operator to inhibit transcription in E. coli. This inhibition can be relieved by adding lactose or isopropyl-β-D-thiogalactopyranoside (IPTG). lac repressor encoded by lacI
   3378..3408    -  promoter       lac promoter: promoter for the E. coli lac operon
   3423..3444    -  protein_bind   CAP binding site: CAP binding activates transcription in the presence of cAMP. E. coli catabolite activator protein
   3457..3496    -  CDS            lacI (fragment): lac repressor; lacI; The lac repressor binds to the lac operator to inhibit transcription in E. coli. This inhibition can be relieved by adding lactose or isopropyl-β-D-thiogalactopyranoside (IPTG).
   3503..3525    +  promoter       SV40 promoter (fragment): SV40 enhancer and early promoter
   3549..3684    +  rep_origin     SV40 ori: SV40 origin of replication
   3704..3838    +  polyA_signal   SV40 poly(A) signal: SV40 polyadenylation signal
   3840..3894    -  CDS            lacI (fragment): lac repressor; lacI; The lac repressor binds to the lac operator to inhibit transcription in E. coli. This inhibition can be relieved by adding lactose or isopropyl-β-D-thiogalactopyranoside (IPTG).
   4077..4665    -  rep_origin     ori: high-copy-number ColE1/pMB1/pBR322/pUC origin of replication
   4836..5696    -  CDS            AmpR: β-lactamase; bla; confers resistance to ampicillin, carbenicillin, and related antibiotics
   5697..5801    -  promoter       AmpR promoter: bla
   6198..6231    -  protein_bind   loxP: Cre-mediated recombination occurs in the 8-bp core sequence (GCATACAT). Cre recombinase
   6248..6264    +  misc_feature   Ad SA (fragment): adenovirus major late transcript splice acceptor (Friedrich and Soriano, 1991)
   6271..6342    +  CDS            Rev (fragment): human immunodeficiency virus 1 (HIV-1) Rev protein; rev; enhances nuclear export of unspliced and incompletely spliced viral mRNAs
   6392..6632    +  promoter       U6 promoter: RNA polymerase III promoter for human U6 snRNA
   6737..6854    +  misc_feature   cPPT/CTS: central polypurine tract and central termination sequence of HIV-1
   6954..266     +  enhancer       CMV enhancer (across the origin): human cytomegalovirus immediate early enhancer
