[The description below was written by a language model from this plasmid's Addgene catalogue record and pLannotate feature annotations shown in this document.]
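Description:
pPB-scrambled-mCherry-CAAX is a mammalian expression plasmid built on a PiggyBac transposon backbone. It serves as the scrambled-sequence shRNA control for a Miro1 (Rhot1) knockdown series directed at the mouse and rat genes. It is propagated in E. coli from a high-copy ColE1/pUC-type origin under ampicillin selection (AmpR with its bla promoter). Remnants of a lac promoter/operator region and an SV40 origin and poly(A) segment are also present in the backbone. The PiggyBac terminal repeats that would allow transposase-mediated genomic integration are implied by the backbone name but were not picked up in the automated feature table.

The payload has two transcription units. A human U6 RNA polymerase III promoter drives the short hairpin, which here is a scrambled sequence intended not to silence Miro1. It is flanked by leftovers of a lentiviral shRNA vector (a Rev-region fragment, cPPT/CTS, a splice acceptor fragment and a single loxP site), suggesting the U6 cassette was transferred from such a vector. Downstream, a CAG-type promoter (CMV enhancer, chicken β-actin promoter and chimeric intron) expresses mCherry, terminated by the rabbit β-globin polyadenylation signal. According to the name and stated purpose, mCherry carries a CAAX prenylation motif that tethers it to the membrane, although this short tag is not annotated separately.

Membrane-bound mCherry outlines the fine morphology of cells that receive the hairpin. The associated publication concerns astrocyte morphogenesis and organization in the cortex, so the construct most likely serves as the non-targeting comparison for Miro1 knockdown in those experiments.
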