Addgene plasmid #228738: pPB-scrambled-mCherry-CAAX
Purpose: Membrane-tethered mCherry scrambled shRNA targeting Miro1
Depositing lab: Cagla Eroglu. Depositing organization: Duke University. Publication: Mitochondrial fission controls astrocyte morphogenesis and organization in the cortex. Rodriguez Salazar MP, Kolanukuduru S, Ramirez V, Lyu B, Manigault G, Sejourne G, Sesaki H, Yu G, Eroglu C. J Cell Biol. 2025 Oct 6;224(10):e202410130. doi: 10.1083/jcb.202410130. Epub 2025 Sep 3. PubMed 40899994.
Backbone
  Vector backbone: PiggyBac
  Vector type: Mammalian Expression
Growth in bacteria
  Bacterial resistance: Ampicillin, 100 μg/mL
  Growth temperature: 37°C
  Growth strain: NEB Stable
  Copy number: High Copy
Gene/Insert
  Gene/Insert name: Miro1
  gRNA/shRNA sequence: GTTCTAAGTTCCGTGTTCAGG
  Species: M. musculus (mouse), R. norvegicus (rat)
  Entrez Gene: Rhot1 (a.k.a. 2210403N23Rik, Arht1, C430039G08Rik, Miro1); Rhot1
Terms and licenses: Academic/Nonprofit Terms; Industry Terms: Not Available to Industry
Depositor comments: Please visit https://doi.org/10.1101/2024.10.22.619706 for bioRxiv preprint.
How to cite: pPB-scrambled-mCherry-CAAX was a gift from Cagla Eroglu (Addgene plasmid # 228738 ; http://n2t.net/addgene:228738 ; RRID:Addgene_228738)
